Addgene plasmid #162476: HJP-195-IVS-Syn21-gp41-1C-CreB-NrdJ-1N-WPREUw
Purpose: This insert, when expressed in the same cell with other split Cre component, forms Cre recombinase through protein trans-splicing using split intein.
Depositing lab: Benjamin White. Depositing organization: National Institute of Mental Health (NIMH). Publication: Cre-assisted fine-mapping of neural circuits using orthogonal split inteins. Luan H, Kuzin A, Odenwald WF, White BH. Elife. 2020 Apr 14;9. pii: 53041. doi: 10.7554/eLife.53041. PubMed 32286225.
Backbone
  Vector backbone: pBPGUw
  Vector type: Cre/Lox
Growth in bacteria
  Bacterial resistance: Chloramphenicol and Ampicillin, 25 & 100 μg/mL
  Growth temperature: 37°C
  Growth strain: ccdB Survival
  Copy number: High Copy
Gene/Insert
  Gene/Insert name: CreB
  Species: Synthetic
  Cloning method: Gateway Cloning
Terms and licenses: Academic/Nonprofit Terms; Industry Terms: Not Available to Industry
How to cite: HJP-195-IVS-Syn21-gp41-1C-CreB-NrdJ-1N-WPREUw was a gift from Benjamin White (Addgene plasmid # 162476 ; http://n2t.net/addgene:162476 ; RRID:Addgene_162476)
