[The description below was written by a language model from this plasmid's Addgene catalogue record and pLannotate feature annotations shown in this document.]
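Description:
HJP-195-IVS-Syn21-gp41-1C-CreB-NrdJ-1N-WPREUw is a Drosophila transgenesis plasmid of about 10.3 kb, built on the pBPGUw backbone and configured as a Gateway destination vector. It replicates in E. coli from a high-copy ColE1/pUC origin and carries AmpR on the backbone. The intact Gateway cassette (attR1, chloramphenicol resistance, a ccdA fragment, ccdB, attR2) explains the dual chloramphenicol/ampicillin selection and the need for a ccdB-tolerant host strain. In this vector family the cassette sits upstream of the coding unit so that an enhancer or regulatory fragment can be introduced by LR recombination to direct expression. No promoter for the CreB unit is annotated in the feature table, so the core promoter is not stated in the record. A φC31 attB site allows site-specific integration into attP landing sites in the fly genome, and mini-white provides an eye-colour marker for identifying transformants.

The payload is a synthetic split-Cre component. As the name indicates, an IVS (annotated as the modified myosin heavy chain intron) and the Syn21 translational enhancer precede a central Cre fragment, CreB. This fragment is flanked by the C-terminal half of the gp41-1 split intein and the N-terminal half of the NrdJ-1 split intein. Only the Cre fragment of this fusion is annotated; the intein halves and Syn21 are inferred from the name. A WPRE follows to boost transcript expression. When CreB is co-expressed with the complementary Cre fragments carrying the matching intein halves, protein trans-splicing by the orthogonal inteins ligates the pieces into functional Cre recombinase. Cre activity is therefore restricted to cells where all the driving expression patterns overlap, which supports intersectional fine-mapping of neural circuits.
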