Features (pLannotate 1.2.2; 18 found; start..end, strand, type, name):
      1..125     +  protein_bind   attR1: mutant version of attR; recombination site for the Gateway® LR reaction LR Clonase™
    150..180     +  promoter       lac UV5 promoter: E. coli lac promoter with an "up" mutation
    204..233     +  promoter       cat promoter (fragment): promoter of the E. coli cat gene encoding chloramphenicol acetyltransferase
    234..893     +  CDS            CmR: chloramphenicol acetyltransferase; cat; confers resistance to chloramphenicol
   1072..1230    +  CDS            ccdA (fragment): CCDA_ECO57 - Also known as H, letA. Experimental evidence at protein level: Swiss-Prot protein existence level 1. Antitoxin component of a type II toxin-antitoxin (TA) system which inhibits the post-segregational killing (PSK) of plasmid-free cells, also referred to as a plasmid addiction system. Binds to and blocks the activity of CcdB; will also remove bound CcdB protein from the CcdB-GyrA complex by forming a CcdA-CcdB complex, a process termed rejuvenation. Functions as a transcriptional corepressor for the ccdAB operon, repression also requires CcdB (By similarity). From Escherichia coli
   1235..1537    +  CDS            ccdB: CCDB_ECOLI - Also known as G, letB, letD. Experimental evidence at protein level: Swiss-Prot protein existence level 1. Toxic component of a type II toxin-antitoxin (TA) system, functioning in plasmid maintainence. Responsible for the post- segregational killing (PSK) of plasmid-free cells, also referred to as a plasmid addiction system. Half-life of over 2 hours. Cell killing by CcdB is accompanied by filamentation, defects in chromosome and plasmid segregation, defects in cell division, formation of anucleate cells, decreased DNA synthesis and plasmid loss. Interferes with the activity of DN
   1581..1705    -  protein_bind   attR2: mutant version of attR; recombination site for the Gateway® LR reaction LR Clonase™
   1893..1959    +  intron         Mhc intron: modified Drosophila myosin heavy chain intron 16 (Pfeiffer et al., 2010)
   2096..2554    +  CDS            cre (fragment): RECR_BPP1 - Experimental evidence at protein level: Swiss-Prot protein existence level 1. Catalyzes site-specific recombination between two 34-base- pair LOXP sites. Its role is to maintain the phage genome as a monomeric unit-copy plasmid in the lysogenic state. From Escherichia phage P1 (Bacteriophage P1).
   2854..3442    +  misc_feature   WPRE: woodchuck hepatitis virus posttranscriptional regulatory element
   3446..3466    +  misc_feature   MCS (fragment): pBluescript multiple cloning site
   3703..3727    -  misc_feature   MCS (fragment): pBluescript multiple cloning site
   3802..3957    -  CDS            YPB1_ECOLX (fragment): Protein predicted: Swiss-Prot protein existence level 4. From Escherichia coli.
   3962..8081    -  gene           mini-white: white; This modified version of the white gene lacks part of the first intron.
   8297..8366    -  protein_bind   attB: attB site for the φC31 integrase (Groth et al., 2000) phage φC31 integrase
   8453..9041    -  rep_origin     ori: high-copy-number ColE1/pMB1/pBR322/pUC origin of replication
   9212..10072   -  CDS            AmpR: β-lactamase; bla; confers resistance to ampicillin, carbenicillin, and related antibiotics
  10073..10177   -  promoter       AmpR promoter: bla
>Addgene plasmid #162476 | HJP-195-IVS-Syn21-gp41-1C-CreB-NrdJ-1N-WPREUw | addgene full sequence | sequence record 320106 | Addgene NGS Result
ACAAGTTTGTACAAAAAAGCTGAACGAGAAACGTAAAATGATATAAATATCAATATATTAAATTAGATTT
TGCATAAAAAACAGACTACATAATACTGTAAAACACAACATATCCAGTCACTATGGCGGCCGCATTAGGC
ACCCCAGGCTTTACACTTTATGCTTCCGGCTCGTATAATGTGTGGATTTTGAGTTAGGATCCGTCGAGAT
TTTCAGGAGCTAAGGAAGCTAAAATGGAGAAAAAAATCACTGGATATACCACCGTTGATATATCCCAATG
GCATCGTAAAGAACATTTTGAGGCATTTCAGTCAGTTGCTCAATGTACCTATAACCAGACCGTTCAGCTG
GATATTACGGCCTTTTTAAAGACCGTAAAGAAAAATAAGCACAAGTTTTATCCGGCCTTTATTCACATTC
TTGCCCGCCTGATGAATGCTCATCCGGAATTCCGTATGGCAATGAAAGACGGTGAGCTGGTGATATGGGA
TAGTGTTCACCCTTGTTACACCGTTTTCCATGAGCAAACTGAAACGTTTTCATCGCTCTGGAGTGAATAC
CACGACGATTTCCGGCAGTTTCTACACATATATTCGCAAGATGTGGCGTGTTACGGTGAAAACCTGGCCT
ATTTCCCTAAAGGGTTTATTGAGAATATGTTTTTCGTCTCAGCCAATCCCTGGGTGAGTTTCACCAGTTT
TGATTTAAACGTGGCCAATATGGACAACTTCTTCGCCCCCGTTTTCACCATGGGCAAATATTATACGCAA
GGCGACAAGGTGCTGATGCCGCTGGCGATTCAGGTTCATCATGCCGTTTGTGATGGCTTCCATGTCGGCA
GAATGCTTAATGAATTACAACAGTACTGCGATGAGTGGCAGGGCGGGGCGTAAACGCGTGGATCCGGCTT
ACTAAAAGCCAGATAACAGTATGCGTATTTGCGCGCTGATTTTTGCGGTATAAGAATATATACTGATATG
TATACCCGAAGTATGTCAAAAAGAGGTATGCTATGAAGCAGCGTATTACAGTGACAGTTGACAGCGACAG
CTATCAGTTGCTCAAGGCATATATGATGTCAATATCTCCGGTCTGGTAAGCACAACCATGCAGAATGAAG
CCCGTCGTCTGCGTGCCGAACGCTGGAAAGCGGAAAATCAGGAAGGGATGGCTGAGGTCGCCCGGTTTAT
TGAAATGAACGGCTCTTTTGCTGACGAGAACAGGGGCTGGTGAAATGCAGTTTAAGGTTTACACCTATAA
AAGAGAGAGCCGTTATCGTCTGTTTGTGGATGTACAGAGTGATATTATTGACACGCCCGGGCGACGGATG
GTGATCCCCCTGGCCAGTGCACGTCTGCTGTCAGATAAAGTCTCCCGTGAACTTTACCCGGTGGTGCATA
TCGGGGATGAAAGCTGGCGCATGATGACCACCGATATGGCCAGTGTGCCGGTCTCCGTTATCGGGGAAGA
AGTGGCTGATCTCAGCCACCGCGAAAATGACATCAAAAACGCCATTAACCTGATGTTCTGGGGAATATAA
ATGTCAGGCTCCCTTATACACAGCCAGTCTGCAGGTCGACCATAGTGACTGGATATGTTGTGTTTTACAG
TATTATGTAGTCTGTTTTTTATGCAAAATCTAATTTAATATATTGATATTTATATCATTTTACGTTTCTC
GTTCAGCTTTCTTGTACAAAGTGGTGATAAACGGCCGGCCGAGCTCGCCCGGGGATCGAGCGCAGCGGTA
TAAAAGGGCGCGGGGTGGCTGAGAGCATCAGTTGTGAATGAATGTTCGAGCCGAGCAGACGTGCCGCTGC
CTTCGTTAATATCCTTTGAATAAGCCAACTTTGAATCACAAGACGCATACCAAACGGTACCGCTAGAAAA
AGGTAGGTTCAACCACTGATGCCTAGGCACACCGAAACGACTAACCCTAATTCTTATCCTTTACTTCAGG
GCTAGCAACTTAAAAAAAAAAATCAAAATGATGCTGAAGAAGATCCTGAAGATCGAGGAGCTGGATGAGC
GCGAGCTGATCGATATCGAGGTGAGCGGCAACCACCTGTTCTACGCCAACGATATCCTGACCCACAACAG
CAATGCAGTGAGCCTGGTAATGCGTCGAATACGCAAGGAAAACGTGGACGCCGGCGAGAGGGCCAAACAG
GCGTTGGCTTTCGAACGCACCGATTTCGATCAGGTGCGGTCGTTGATGGAGAACAGCGATCGATGCCAGG
ACATCCGGAACTTGGCGTTTTTGGGCATTGCCTATAACACCCTCCTTCGCATCGCCGAGATAGCGCGTAT
CCGAGTTAAAGACATTTCCCGTACAGACGGAGGCCGCATGCTTATTCACATCGGACGCACGAAAACCCTG
GTCAGCACTGCTGGCGTGGAGAAAGCACTTTCCCTGGGTGTGACGAAATTGGTCGAGCGATGGATCAGTG
TGAGTGGCGTCGCCGATGACCCCAACAATTATCTGTTCTGCAGGGTGCGCAAAAATGGAGTGGCAGCCCC
CTGCCTGGTGGGCAGCAGCGAGATCATCACCCGCAACTACGGCAAGACCACCATCAAGGAGGTGGTGGAG
ATCTTCGATAACGATAAGAACATCCAGGTGCTGGCCTTCAACACCCACACCGATAACATCGAGTGGGCCC
CCATCAAGGCCGCCCAGCTGACCCGCCCCAACGCCGAGCTGGTGGAGCTGGAGATCGATACCCTGCACGG
CGTGAAGACCATCCGCTGCACCCCCGATCACCCCGTGTACACCAAGAACCGCGGCTACGTGCGCGCCGAT
GAGCTGACCGATGATGATGAGCTGGTGGTGGCCATCTAAACCGGTGTTTAAACAATCAACCTCTGGATTA
CAAAATTTGTGAAAGATTGACTGGTATTCTTAACTATGTTGCTCCTTTTACGCTATGTGGATACGCTGCT
TTAATGCCTTTGTATCATGCTATTGCTTCCCGTATGGCTTTCATTTTCTCCTCCTTGTATAAATCCTGGT
TGCTGTCTCTTTATGAGGAGTTGTGGCCCGTTGTCAGGCAACGTGGCGTGGTGTGCACTGTGTTTGCTGA
CGCAACCCCCACTGGTTGGGGCATTGCCACCACCTGTCAGCTCCTTTCCGGGACTTTCGCTTTCCCCCTC
CCTATTGCCACGGCGGAACTCATCGCCGCCTGCCTTGCCCGCTGCTGGACAGGGGCTCGGCTGTTGGGCA
CTGACAATTCCGTGGTGTTGTCGGGGAAATCATCGTCCTTTCCTTGGCTGCTCGCCTGTGTTGCCACCTG
GATTCTGCGCGGGACGTCCTTCTGCTACGTCCCTTCGGCCCTCAATCCAGCGGACCTTCCTTCCCGCGGC
CTGCTGCCGGCTCTGCGGCCTCTTCCGCGTCTTCGCCTTCGCCCTCAGACGAGTCGGATCTCCCTTTGGG
CCGCCTCCCCGCCTGAAGCTTATCGATACCGTCGACTAAAGCCAAATAGAAAATTATTCAGTTCCTGGCT
TAAGTTTTTAAAAGTGATATTATTTATTTGGTTGTAACCAACCAAAAGAATGTAAATAACTAATACATAA
TTATGTTAGTTTTAAGTTAGCAACAAATTGATTTTAGCTATATTAGCTACTTGGTTAATAAATAGAATAT
ATTTATTTAAAGATAATTGCGTTTTTATTGTCAGGGAGTGAGTTTGCTTAAAAACTCGTTTAGATCCACT
AGTTCTAGAGCGGCCGCTGGCCACGGGTGCGCATGATCGTGCTCCTGTCGTTGAGGACCCGGCTAGGCTG
GCGGGGTTGCCTTACTGGTTAGCAGAATGAATCACCGATACGCGAGCGAACGTGAAGCGACTGCTGCTGC
AAAACGTCTGCGACCTGAGCAACAACATGAATGGTCTTCGGTTTCCGTGTTTCGTAAAGTCTGGAAACGC
GGAAGTCAGCGCCCTGCACCATTATGTTCCGGAGGCGCGCCCTAGTTCCAGTGAAATCCAAGCATTTTCT
AAATTAAATGTATTCTTATTATTATAGTTGTTATTTTTGATATATATAAACAACACTATTATGCCCACCA
TTTTTTTGAGATGCATCTACACAAGGAACAAACACTGGATGTCACTTTCAGTTCAAATTGTAACGCTAAT
CACTCCGAACAGGTCACAAAAAATTACCTTAAAAAGTCATAATATTAAATTAGAATAAATATAGCTGTGA
GGGAAATATATACAAATATATTGGAGCAAATAAATTGTACATACAAATATTTATTACTAATTTCTATTGA
GACGAAATGAACCACTCGGAACCATTTGAGCGAACCGAATCGCGCGGAACTAACGACAGTCGCTCCAAGG
TCGTCGAACAAAAGGTGAATGTGTTGCGGAGAGCGGGTGGGAGACAGCGAAAGAGCAACTACGAAACGTG
GTGTGGTGGAGGTGAATTATGAAGAGGGCGCGCGATTTGAAAAGTATGTATATAAAAAATATATCCCGGT
GTTTTATGTAGCGATAAACGAGTTTTTGATGTAAGGTATGCAGGTGTGTAAGTCTTTTGGTTAGAAGACA
AATCCAAAGTCTACTTGTGGGGATGTTCGAAGGGGAAATACTTGTATTCTATAGGTCATATCTTGTTTTT
ATTGGCACAAATATAATTACATTAGCTTTTTGAGGGGGCAATAAACAGTAAACACGATGGTAATAATGGT
AAAAAAAAAAAACAAGCAGTTATTTCGGATATATGTCGGCTACTCCTTGCGTCGGGCCCGAAGTCTTAGA
GCCAGATATGCGAGCACCCGGAAGCTCACGATGAGAATGGCCAGACCCACGTAGTCCAGCGGCAGATCGG
CGGCGGAGAAGTTAAGCGTCTCCAGGATGACCTTGCCCGAACTGGGGCACGTGGTGTTCGACGATGTGCA
GCTAATTTCGCCCGGCTCCACGTCCGCCCATTGGTTAATCAGCAGACCCTCGTTGGCGTAACGGAACCAT
GAGAGGTACGACAACCATTTGAGGTATACTGGCACCGAGCCCGAGTTCAAGAAGAAGCCGCCAAAGAGCA
GGAATGGTATGATAACCGGCGGACCCACAGACAGCGCCATCGAGGTCGAGGAGCTGGCGCAGGATATTAG
ATATCCGAAGGACGTTGACACATTGGCCACCAGAGTGACCAGCGCCAGGCAGTTGAAGAAGTGCAGCACT
CCGGCCCGCAGTCCGATCATCGGATAGGCAATCGCCGTGAAGACCAGTGGCACTGTGAGAAAAAGCGGCA
ATTCGGCAATCGTTTTGCCCAGAAAGTATGTGTCACAGCGATAAAGTCGACTTCGGGCCTCCCTCATAAA
AACTGGCAGCTCTGAGGTGAACACCTAAATCGAATCGATTCATTAGAAAGTTAGTAAATTATTGAAATGC
AAATGTATTCTAAACATGACTTACATTTATCGTGGCAAAGACGTTTTGAAAGGTCATGTTGGTCAGGAAG
AGGAAGATGGCTCCGTTGATATTCATCACACCCACTTGCGTGAGTTGTTGGCCCAAAAAGATGAGGCCAA
TCAAGATGGCAACCATCTGCAAATTAAAATGTTACTCGCATCTCATTAATATTCGCGAGTTAAATGAAAT
TTATTTATCTTCTGCAAAACTATAAACTATACATCTCATTGAAAAAAACTAAGAAGGGTGTGGAATCAGG
CAATTCTATCTAAAATCTAGCGAATTTGTTTCCAAGAATTGTAAGCGTTATATCATTTGTTTCCACTGGA
ACCACTCACCGTTGTCTGAATAAGTCGCACTTTTACGAGGAGTGGTTCCTTGAGCACCGACAGCCAGGAT
CGCCACAGGACCGCCCGGAACTGCATGAACCAGGTGGCCTTGTAGGTGTACCCATTCTCCGGCTGCTCCA
GTGGCTTCTCCAGATTTTTGGTGGCCAACAACTGCTCCATATCCCGGGCTACTTTGCTAATGGCAAAATT
GTCGCATATCTTGGCGATCCGATCACGGGACTCGATCTCCCGTCCGGGCACAACGGCCAACACCTGTACG
TAAAAGTCCGCCGGATTGTAGTTGGTAGGACACTGGGCACCCACGCTGGATAGGAGTTGAGATGTTATGT
AATACTAGATACCCTTAATAAACACATCGAACTCACTAGGAAAAGAAGTCGACGGCTTCGCTGGGAGTGC
CCAAGAAAGCTACCCTGCCCTCGGCCATCAGAAGGATCTTGTCAAAGAGCTCAAACAGCTCGGAAGACGG
CTGATGAATGGTCAGGATGACGGTCTTGCCCTTCTGCGACAGCTTCTTCAGCACCTGGACGACGCTGTGG
GCGGTAAAGGAGTCCAGTCCGGAGGTGGGCTCATCGCAGATCAGAAGCGGCGGATCGGTTAGAGCCTCGG
AGGCGAATGCCAGACGCTTCCTTTCTCCGCCGGACAGACCTTTCACCCTGCCGGGCACACCGATGATCGT
GTGCTGACATTTGCTGAGCGAAAGCTCCTGGATCACCTGATCCACGCGGGCCACTCGCTGCCGATAGGTC
AGATGTCGTGGCATCCGCACCATGGCTTGGAAAATCAGGTGTTCCCTGGCCGTTAGGGAGCCGATAAAGA
GGTCATCCTGCTGGACATAGGCGCACCTGGCCTGCATCTCCTTGGCGTCCACAGGTTGGCCATTGAGCAG
TCGCATCCCGGATGGCGATACTTGGATGCCCTGCGGCGATCGAAAGGCAAGGGCATTCAGCAGGGTCGTC
TTTCCGGCACCGGAACTGCCCATCACGGCCAAAAGTTCGCCCGGATAGGCCACGCCGCAAACTGAGTTTC
AAATTGGTAATTGGACCCTTTATTAAGATTTCACACAGATCAGCCGACTGCGAATAGAAACTCACCGTTC
TTGAGCAAATGTTTCCTGGGCGCCGGTATGTGTCGCTCGTTGCAGAATAGTCCGCGTGTCCGGTTGACCA
GCTGCCGCCATCCGGAGCCCGGCTGATTGACCGCCCCAAAGATGTCCATATTGTGCCAGGCATAGGTGAG
GTTCTCGGCTAGTTGGCCGCTCCCTGAACCGGAGTCCTCCGGCGGACTGGGTGGCCGGAGCGTGCCGTAG
TTTTTGGCCTGCCCGAAGCCCTGGTTAATGCAGCTCTGCGAAGCCGCTCCGCTGTCACCCTGCAATGATA
GGGGATCTCAAATATCAACTACAAGCGTTATGCTCATCTAACCCCGAACAAAAAGTACCCCGAAGTATCC
TACGAAGTAGGTTTATACTTTTATTTATTTTTTGTGCATCTAGGATCAGCTTAAAATATCTGGTTGTTAT
ATTTTTTGTAAAAAAGAATATAGTCGAAAATGAATGCCTTTAGATGTCTTGATCATGATATGATCTCAAA
AATTGTCTTATATAGCGAGAACAGCTACCAGAATAATCTGTTTCGTGTCACTATTTGTTTGTGCAATTGC
GGTTTGGGATTTTTGTGGGTCGCAGTTCTCACGCCGCAGACAATTTGATGTTGCAATCGCAGTTCCTATA
GATCAAGTGAACTTAAGATGTATGCACATGTACTACTCACATTGTTCAGATGCTCGGCAGATGGGTGTTT
GCTGCCTCCGCGAATTAATAGCTCCTGATCCTCTTGGCCCATTGCCGGGATTTTTCACACTTTCCCCTGC
TTACCCACCCAAAACCAATCACCACCCCAATCACTCAAAAAACAAACAAAAATAAGAAGCGAGAGGAGTT
TTGGCACAGCACTTTGTGTTTAATTGATGGCGTAAACCGCTTGGAGCTTCGTCACGAAACCGCTGACAAA
ATGCAACTGAAGGCGGACATTGACGCTACGTAACGCTACAAACGGTGGCGAAAGAGATAGCGGACGCAGC
GGCGAAAGAGACGGCGATATTTCTGTGGACAGAGAAGGAGGCAAACAGCGCTGACTTTGAGTGGAATGTC
ATTTTGAGTGAGAGGTAATCGAAAGAACCTGGTACATCAAATACCCTTGGATCGAAGTAAATTTAAAACT
GATCAGATAAGTTCAATGATATCCAGTGCAGTAAAAAAAAAAAATGTTTTTTTTATCTACTTTCCGCAAA
AATGGGTTTTATTAACTTACATACATACTAGGCGCGCCCATATGTTCGGCTTGTCGACATGCCCGCCGTG
ACCGTCGAGAACCCGCTGACGCTGCCCCGCGTATCCGCACCCGCCGACGCCGTCGCACGTCCCGTGCTCA
CCGTGACCACCGCGCCCAGCGGTTTCGAGGGCGAGGGCTTCCCGGTGCGCCGCGCGTTCGCCGGGATCAA
CTACCGCCACCTCGACCCGTTCATCATGATGGACCAGATGGGTGAGGTGGAGTACGCGCCCGGGGAGCCC
AAGGGCACGCCCTGGCACCCGCACCGCGGCTTCGAGACCGTGACCTACATCGTCGACGGTAACATGTGAG
CAAAAGGCCAGCAAAAGGCCAGGAACCGTAAAAAGGCCGCGTTGCTGGCGTTTTTCCATAGGCTCCGCCC
CCCTGACGAGCATCACAAAAATCGACGCTCAAGTCAGAGGTGGCGAAACCCGACAGGACTATAAAGATAC
CAGGCGTTTCCCCCTGGAAGCTCCCTCGTGCGCTCTCCTGTTCCGACCCTGCCGCTTACCGGATACCTGT
CCGCCTTTCTCCCTTCGGGAAGCGTGGCGCTTTCTCATAGCTCACGCTGTAGGTATCTCAGTTCGGTGTA
GGTCGTTCGCTCCAAGCTGGGCTGTGTGCACGAACCCCCCGTTCAGCCCGACCGCTGCGCCTTATCCGGT
AACTATCGTCTTGAGTCCAACCCGGTAAGACACGACTTATCGCCACTGGCAGCAGCCACTGGTAACAGGA
TTAGCAGAGCGAGGTATGTAGGCGGTGCTACAGAGTTCTTGAAGTGGTGGCCTAACTACGGCTACACTAG
AAGAACAGTATTTGGTATCTGCGCTCTGCTGAAGCCAGTTACCTTCGGAAAAAGAGTTGGTAGCTCTTGA
TCCGGCAAACAAACCACCGCTGGTAGCGGTGGTTTTTTTGTTTGCAAGCAGCAGATTACGCGCAGAAAAA
AAGGATCTCAAGAAGATCCTTTGATCTTTTCTACGGGGTCTGACGCTCAGTGGAACGAAAACTCACGTTA
AGGGATTTTGGTCATGAGATTATCAAAAAGGATCTTCACCTAGATCCTTTTAAATTAAAAATGAAGTTTT
AAATCAATCTAAAGTATATATGAGTAAACTTGGTCTGACAGTTACCAATGCTTAATCAGTGAGGCACCTA
TCTCAGCGATCTGTCTATTTCGTTCATCCATAGTTGCCTGACTCCCCGTCGTGTAGATAACTACGATACG
GGAGGGCTTACCATCTGGCCCCAGTGCTGCAATGATACCGCGAGACCCACGCTCACCGGCTCCAGATTTA
TCAGCAATAAACCAGCCAGCCGGAAGGGCCGAGCGCAGAAGTGGTCCTGCAACTTTATCCGCCTCCATCC
AGTCTATTAATTGTTGCCGGGAAGCTAGAGTAAGTAGTTCGCCAGTTAATAGTTTGCGCAACGTTGTTGC
CATTGCTACAGGCATCGTGGTGTCACGCTCGTCGTTTGGTATGGCTTCATTCAGCTCCGGTTCCCAACGA
TCAAGGCGAGTTACATGATCCCCCATGTTGTGCAAAAAAGCGGTTAGCTCCTTCGGTCCTCCGATCGTTG
TCAGAAGTAAGTTGGCCGCAGTGTTATCACTCATGGTTATGGCAGCACTGCATAATTCTCTTACTGTCAT
GCCATCCGTAAGATGCTTTTCTGTGACTGGTGAGTACTCAACCAAGTCATTCTGAGAATAGTGTATGCGG
CGACCGAGTTGCTCTTGCCCGGCGTCAATACGGGATAATACCGCGCCACATAGCAGAACTTTAAAAGTGC
TCATCATTGGAAAACGTTCTTCGGGGCGAAAACTCTCAAGGATCTTACCGCTGTTGAGATCCAGTTCGAT
GTAACCCACTCGTGCACCCAACTGATCTTCAGCATCTTTTACTTTCACCAGCGTTTCTGGGTGAGCAAAA
ACAGGAAGGCAAAATGCCGCAAAAAAGGGAATAAGGGCGACACGGAAATGTTGAATACTCATACTCTTCC
TTTTTCAATATTATTGAAGCATTTATCAGGGTTATTGTCTCATGAGCGGATACATATTTGAATGTATTTA
GAAAAATAAACAAATAGGGGTTCCGCGCACATTTCCCCGAAAAGTGCCACCTGAGTCTAAGAAACCATTA
TTATCATGACATTAACCTATAAAAATAGGCGTATCACGAGGCCCTTTCGTCTTCAAGAATTCGTTTATC
